Addgene plasmid #108917: Pet28a His6-HSPB7 (zebrafish) WT
Purpose: Express WT Zebrafish His6-HSPB7 in bacteria
Depositing lab: Yimon Aye. Depositing organization: Cornell University. Publication: Cardiovascular Small Heat Shock Protein HSPB7 Is a Kinetically Privileged Reactive Electrophilic Species (RES) Sensor. Surya SL, Long MJC, Urul DA, Zhao Y, Mercer EJ, EIsaid IM, Evans T, Aye Y. ACS Chem Biol. 2018 Feb 8. doi: 10.1021/acschembio.7b00925. PubMed 29397684.
Backbone
  Vector backbone: pet28a
  Backbone size w/o insert (bp): 5186
  Total vector size (bp): 5741
  Vector type: Bacterial Expression
Growth in bacteria
  Bacterial resistance: Kanamycin, 50 μg/mL
  Growth temperature: 37°C
  Growth strain: DH5alpha
  Copy number: High Copy
Gene/Insert
  Gene/Insert name: His6-HSPB7 (alt name: Heat shock protein family B (small) member 7)
  Species: D. rerio (zebrafish)
  Insert size (bp): 555
  Entrez Gene: hspb7 (a.k.a. zgc:103426)
  Promoter: T7
  Tag / fusion protein: His6 (N terminal on insert)
  Cloning method: Unknown
  Sequencing primers: 5′ TAA TAC GAC TCA CTA TAG GG; 3′ gct agt tat tgc tca gcg g
Terms and licenses: Academic/Nonprofit Terms; Industry Terms: Not Available to Industry
Depositor comments: Thrombin cleavage site between N-terminal His tag and protein
How to cite: Pet28a His6-HSPB7 (zebrafish) WT was a gift from Yimon Aye (Addgene plasmid # 108917 ; http://n2t.net/addgene:108917 ; RRID:Addgene_108917)
