[The description below was written by a language model from this plasmid's Addgene catalogue record and pLannotate feature annotations shown in this document.]
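Description:
Pet28a His6-HSPB7 (zebrafish) WT is a bacterial expression plasmid built on the pET28a backbone, about 5.7 kb in total, that produces wild-type zebrafish (D. rerio) small heat shock protein HSPB7 with an N-terminal His6 tag. It is selected with kanamycin through the aph(3')-Ia KanR gene and replicates from a ColE1/pBR322-type origin. The backbone also carries the bom mobility region and the rop gene, which normally moderates copy number, although the catalogue entry lists the plasmid as high copy. An f1 origin is present as well, allowing single-stranded DNA production with helper phage.

The expression cassette follows the standard pET design. A T7 promoter is immediately followed by a lac operator and the T7 gene 10 ribosome binding site, then the tagged open reading frame, and finally a T7 terminator. The plasmid-borne lacI gene supplies lac repressor, so transcription stays repressed until IPTG is added in a host that provides T7 RNA polymerase. According to the depositor, a thrombin cleavage site lies between the His6 tag and HSPB7, so the tag can be removed after metal-affinity purification.

Some automated annotations need interpreting. The short "capTEV" fragment most likely reflects the His6 stretch. The insert is labelled by similarity to human HSPB7, whereas the record states it is the zebrafish orthologue. The small "SET1" fragment downstream of the insert and the TcR fragments appear to be partial matches to vector sequence rather than functional parts. The depositor and sequencing-derived records differ by only a few bases in length and show the same feature layout. The associated publication concerns HSPB7 as a sensor of reactive electrophilic species, which fits using this plasmid to make recombinant protein for biochemical study.
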