Features (pLannotate 1.2.2; 19 found; start..end, strand, type, name):
     12..467     +  rep_origin     f1 ori (sequence partly withheld): f1 bacteriophage origin of replication; arrow indicates direction of (+) strand synthesis
    494..551     +  promoter       AmpR promoter (fragment): bla
    560..1375    -  CDS            KanR: aminoglycoside phosphotransferase; aph(3')-Ia; confers resistance to kanamycin in bacteria or G418 (Geneticin®) in eukaryotes
   1497..2085    +  rep_origin     ori: high-copy-number ColE1/pMB1/pBR322/pUC origin of replication
   2271..2413    -  misc_feature   bom: basis of mobility region from pBR322
   2515..2706    -  CDS            rop: Rop protein, which maintains plasmids at low copy number; rop
   2723..3103    +  CDS            YPB1_ECOLX: Protein predicted: Swiss-Prot protein existence level 4. From Escherichia coli.
   3175..3466    -  CDS            TcR (fragment): tetracycline efflux protein; tet; confers resistance to tetracycline
   3481..3502    -  protein_bind   CAP binding site: CAP binding activates transcription in the presence of cAMP. E. coli catabolite activator protein
   3515..4597    -  CDS            lacI: lac repressor; lacI; The lac repressor binds to the lac operator to inhibit transcription in E. coli. This inhibition can be relieved by adding lactose or isopropyl-β-D-thiogalactopyranoside (IPTG).
   4598..4675    -  promoter       lacI promoter: lacI
   4683..4962    -  CDS            TcR (fragment): tetracycline efflux protein; tet; confers resistance to tetracycline
   4984..5002    +  promoter       T7 promoter: promoter for bacteriophage T7 RNA polymerase
   5003..5027    +  protein_bind   lac operator: The lac repressor binds to the lac operator to inhibit transcription in E. coli. This inhibition can be relieved by adding lactose or isopropyl-β-D-thiogalactopyranoside (IPTG). lac repressor encoded by lacI
   5042..5064    +  RBS            RBS: efficient ribosome binding site from bacteriophage T7 gene 10 (Olins and Rangwala, 1989)
   5083..5099    +  CDS            capTEV™ (fragment): composite tag for in vivo biotinylation, TEV protease cleavage, and 6xHis tagging
   5131..5613    +  CDS            HSPB7 (fragment): HSPB7_HUMAN - Also known as CVHSP. Experimental evidence at protein level: Swiss-Prot protein existence level 1. From Homo sapiens (Human).
   5617..5661    +  CDS            SET1 (fragment): solubility-enhancement tag derived from T7 phage gene 10B
   5669..5716    +  terminator     T7 terminator: transcription terminator for bacteriophage T7 RNA polymerase
>Addgene plasmid #108917 | Pet28a His6-HSPB7 (zebrafish) WT | depositor full sequence | sequence record 207085 | Pet28a His6-HSPB7 (zebrafish) WT sequence 5741 bps
TGGCGAATGGG
[124 nt withheld, positions 12-135]
C
[91 nt withheld, positions 137-227]
A
[49 nt withheld, positions 229-277]
CCTTTGACGTTGGAGTCCACGTTCTTT
[37 nt withheld, positions 305-341]
ACCCTATCTCGGTCTATTCTTTTGATTTATAAGGGATTTTGCCGATTTCGGCCTATTGGTTAAAAAATGA
GCTGATTTAACAAAAATTTAACGCGAATTTTAACAAAATATTAACGTTTACAATTTCAGGTGGCACTTTT
CGGGGAAATGTGCGCGGAACCCCTATTTGTTTATTTTTCTAAATACATTCAAATATGTATCCGCTCATGA
ATTAATTCTTAGAAAAACTCATCGAGCATCAAATGAAACTGCAATTTATTCATATCAGGATTATCAATAC
CATATTTTTGAAAAAGCCGTTTCTGTAATGAAGGAGAAAACTCACCGAGGCAGTTCCATAGGATGGCAAG
ATCCTGGTATCGGTCTGCGATTCCGACTCGTCCAACATCAATACAACCTATTAATTTCCCCTCGTCAAAA
ATAAGGTTATCAAGTGAGAAATCACCATGAGTGACGACTGAATCCGGTGAGAATGGCAAAAGTTTATGCA
TTTCTTTCCAGACTTGTTCAACAGGCCAGCCATTACGCTCGTCATCAAAATCACTCGCATCAACCAAACC
GTTATTCATTCGTGATTGCGCCTGAGCGAGACGAAATACGCGATCGCTGTTAAAAGGACAATTACAAACA
GGAATCGAATGCAACCGGCGCAGGAACACTGCCAGCGCATCAACAATATTTTCACCTGAATCAGGATATT
CTTCTAATACCTGGAATGCTGTTTTCCCGGGGATCGCAGTGGTGAGTAACCATGCATCATCAGGAGTACG
GATAAAATGCTTGATGGTCGGAAGAGGCATAAATTCCGTCAGCCAGTTTAGTCTGACCATCTCATCTGTA
ACATCATTGGCAACGCTACCTTTGCCATGTTTCAGAAACAACTCTGGCGCATCGGGCTTCCCATACAATC
GATAGATTGTCGCACCTGATTGCCCGACATTATCGCGAGCCCATTTATACCCATATAAATCAGCATCCAT
GTTGGAATTTAATCGCGGCCTAGAGCAAGACGTTTCCCGTTGAATATGGCTCATAACACCCCTTGTATTA
CTGTTTATGTAAGCAGACAGTTTTATTGTTCATGACCAAAATCCCTTAACGTGAGTTTTCGTTCCACTGA
GCGTCAGACCCCGTAGAAAAGATCAAAGGATCTTCTTGAGATCCTTTTTTTCTGCGCGTAATCTGCTGCT
TGCAAACAAAAAAACCACCGCTACCAGCGGTGGTTTGTTTGCCGGATCAAGAGCTACCAACTCTTTTTCC
GAAGGTAACTGGCTTCAGCAGAGCGCAGATACCAAATACTGTCCTTCTAGTGTAGCCGTAGTTAGGCCAC
CACTTCAAGAACTCTGTAGCACCGCCTACATACCTCGCTCTGCTAATCCTGTTACCAGTGGCTGCTGCCA
GTGGCGATAAGTCGTGTCTTACCGGGTTGGACTCAAGACGATAGTTACCGGATAAGGCGCAGCGGTCGGG
CTGAACGGGGGGTTCGTGCACACAGCCCAGCTTGGAGCGAACGACCTACACCGAACTGAGATACCTACAG
CGTGAGCTATGAGAAAGCGCCACGCTTCCCGAAGGGAGAAAGGCGGACAGGTATCCGGTAAGCGGCAGGG
TCGGAACAGGAGAGCGCACGAGGGAGCTTCCAGGGGGAAACGCCTGGTATCTTTATAGTCCTGTCGGGTT
TCGCCACCTCTGACTTGAGCGTCGATTTTTGTGATGCTCGTCAGGGGGGCGGAGCCTATGGAAAAACGCC
AGCAACGCGGCCTTTTTACGGTTCCTGGCCTTTTGCTGGCCTTTTGCTCACATGTTCTTTCCTGCGTTAT
CCCCTGATTCTGTGGATAACCGTATTACCGCCTTTGAGTGAGCTGATACCGCTCGCCGCAGCCGAACGAC
CGAGCGCAGCGAGTCAGTGAGCGAGGAAGCGGAAGAGCGCCTGATGCGGTATTTTCTCCTTACGCATCTG
TGCGGTATTTCACACCGCATATATGGTGCACTCTCAGTACAATCTGCTCTGATGCCGCATAGTTAAGCCA
GTATACACTCCGCTATCGCTACGTGACTGGGTCATGGCTGCGCCCCGACACCCGCCAACACCCGCTGACG
CGCCCTGACGGGCTTGTCTGCTCCCGGCATCCGCTTACAGACAAGCTGTGACCGTCTCCGGGAGCTGCAT
GTGTCAGAGGTTTTCACCGTCATCACCGAAACGCGCGAGGCAGCTGCGGTAAAGCTCATCAGCGTGGTCG
TGAAGCGATTCACAGATGTCTGCCTGTTCATCCGCGTCCAGCTCGTTGAGTTTCTCCAGAAGCGTTAATG
TCTGGCTTCTGATAAAGCGGGCCATGTTAAGGGCGGTTTTTTCCTGTTTGGTCACTGATGCCTCCGTGTA
AGGGGGATTTCTGTTCATGGGGGTAATGATACCGATGAAACGAGAGAGGATGCTCACGATACGGGTTACT
GATGATGAACATGCCCGGTTACTGGAACGTTGTGAGGGTAAACAACTGGCGGTATGGATGCGGCGGGACC
AGAGAAAAATCACTCAGGGTCAATGCCAGCGCTTCGTTAATACAGATGTAGGTGTTCCACAGGGTAGCCA
GCAGCATCCTGCGATGCAGATCCGGAACATAATGGTGCAGGGCGCTGACTTCCGCGTTTCCAGACTTTAC
GAAACACGGAAACCGAAGACCATTCATGTTGTTGCTCAGGTCGCAGACGTTTTGCAGCAGCAGTCGCTTC
ACGTTCGCTCGCGTATCGGTGATTCATTCTGCTAACCAGTAAGGCAACCCCGCCAGCCTAGCCGGGTCCT
CAACGACAGGAGCACGATCATGCGCACCCGTGGGGCCGCCATGCCGGCGATAATGGCCTGCTTCTCGCCG
AAACGTTTGGTGGCGGGACCAGTGACGAAGGCTTGAGCGAGGGCGTGCAAGATTCCGAATACCGCAAGCG
ACAGGCCGATCATCGTCGCGCTCCAGCGAAAGCGGTCCTCGCCGAAAATGACCCAGAGCGCTGCCGGCAC
CTGTCCTACGAGTTGCATGATAAAGAAGACAGTCATAAGTGCGGCGACGATAGTCATGCCCCGCGCCCAC
CGGAAGGAGCTGACTGGGTTGAAGGCTCTCAAGGGCATCGGTCGAGATCCCGGTGCCTAATGAGTGAGCT
AACTTACATTAATTGCGTTGCGCTCACTGCCCGCTTTCCAGTCGGGAAACCTGTCGTGCCAGCTGCATTA
ATGAATCGGCCAACGCGCGGGGAGAGGCGGTTTGCGTATTGGGCGCCAGGGTGGTTTTTCTTTTCACCAG
TGAGACGGGCAACAGCTGATTGCCCTTCACCGCCTGGCCCTGAGAGAGTTGCAGCAAGCGGTCCACGCTG
GTTTGCCCCAGCAGGCGAAAATCCTGTTTGATGGTGGTTAACGGCGGGATATAACATGAGCTGTCTTCGG
TATCGTCGTATCCCACTACCGAGATATCCGCACCAACGCGCAGCCCGGACTCGGTAATGGCGCGCATTGC
GCCCAGCGCCATCTGATCGTTGGCAACCAGCATCGCAGTGGGAACGATGCCCTCATTCAGCATTTGCATG
GTTTGTTGAAAACCGGACATGGCACTCCAGTCGCCTTCCCGTTCCGCTATCGGCTGAATTTGATTGCGAG
TGAGATATTTATGCCAGCCAGCCAGACGCAGACGCGCCGAGACAGAACTTAATGGGCCCGCTAACAGCGC
GATTTGCTGGTGACCCAATGCGACCAGATGCTCCACGCCCAGTCGCGTACCGTCTTCATGGGAGAAAATA
ATACTGTTGATGGGTGTCTGGTCAGAGACATCAAGAAATAACGCCGGAACATTAGTGCAGGCAGCTTCCA
CAGCAATGGCATCCTGGTCATCCAGCGGATAGTTAATGATCAGCCCACTGACGCGTTGCGCGAGAAGATT
GTGCACCGCCGCTTTACAGGCTTCGACGCCGCTTCGTTCTACCATCGACACCACCACGCTGGCACCCAGT
TGATCGGCGCGAGATTTAATCGCCGCGACAATTTGCGACGGCGCGTGCAGGGCCAGACTGGAGGTGGCAA
CGCCAATCAGCAACGACTGTTTGCCCGCCAGTTGTTGTGCCACGCGGTTGGGAATGTAATTCAGCTCCGC
CATCGCCGCTTCCACTTTTTCCCGCGTTTTCGCAGAAACGTGGCTGGCCTGGTTCACCACGCGGGAAACG
GTCTGATAAGAGACACCGGCATACTCTGCGACATCGTATAACGTTACTGGTTTCACATTCACCACCCTGA
ATTGACTCTCTTCCGGGCGCTATCATGCCATACCGCGAAAGGTTTTGCGCCATTCGATGGTGTCCGGGAT
CTCGACGCTCTCCCTTATGCGACTCCTGCATTAGGAAGCAGCCCAGTAGTAGGTTGAGGCCGTTGAGCAC
CGCCGCCGCAAGGAATGGTGCATGCAAGGAGATGGCGCCCAACAGTCCCCCGGCCACGGGGCCTGCCACC
ATACCCACGCCGAAACAAGCGCTCATGAGCCCGAAGTGGCGAGCCCGATCTTCCCCATCGGTGATGTCGG
CGATATAGGCGCCAGCAACCGCACCTGTGGCGCCGGTGATGCCGGCCACGATGCGTCCGGCGTAGAGGAT
CGAGATCTCGATCCCGCGAAATTAATACGACTCACTATAGGGGAATTGTGAGCGGATAACAATTCCCCTC
TAGAAATAATTTTGTTTAACTTTAAGAAGGAGATATACCATGGGCAGCAGCCATCATCATCATCATCACA
GCAGCGGCCTGGTGCCTCGTGGTAGCCATATGAGCGCGAGCAATTCTTCTGCCTATCGATCGGAGCGTAG
TTACCATCAGACGTCATCCTCCTCATCTTCATCCTCTACCTCTGCAAACCCATACATGGAGAAGAGCCGA
GGACTCTTCGCTGACGACTTTGGATCTTTCATGTGTCCGAAGGATGCTTTGGGATTTCCAAACAGAACAG
GCACTGTTGGAAACATCAAGACTCTTGGAGACACATACCAGTTCACAGTGGACGTGCAAGACTTCTCGCC
TGAGGATGTGATCGTCACCACCTCAAACAATCAGATTGAAGTTCATGCTGAAAAGCTTGCTAGCGATGGG
ACAGTGATGAACACTTTCACCCATAAATGCCGGCTACCAGAAGATGTGGACCCCACTTCAGTGAAGTCCA
GTTTAGGGGCCGATGGGACTCTGACTATAAAAGCACAGAGAAACACAGCTAAACTGGAGCATGCACAGAC
GTTCCGCACAGAGATCAAAATCTAGTAACAAAGCCCGAAAGGAAGCTGAGTTGGCTGCTGCCACCGCTGA
GCAATAACTAGCATAACCCCTTGGGGCCTCTAAACGGGTCTTGAGGGGTTTTTTGCTGAAAGGAGGAACT
ATATCCGGAT
