Features (pLannotate 1.2.2; 19 found; start..end, strand, type, name):
     12..440     +  rep_origin     f1 ori (sequence partly withheld): f1 bacteriophage origin of replication; arrow indicates direction of (+) strand synthesis
    493..550     +  promoter       AmpR promoter (fragment): bla
    559..1374    -  CDS            KanR: aminoglycoside phosphotransferase; aph(3')-Ia; confers resistance to kanamycin in bacteria or G418 (Geneticin®) in eukaryotes
   1496..2084    +  rep_origin     ori: high-copy-number ColE1/pMB1/pBR322/pUC origin of replication
   2270..2409    -  misc_feature   bom: basis of mobility region from pBR322
   2511..2702    -  CDS            rop: Rop protein, which maintains plasmids at low copy number; rop
   2719..3099    +  CDS            YPB1_ECOLX: Protein predicted: Swiss-Prot protein existence level 4. From Escherichia coli.
   3171..3462    -  CDS            TcR (fragment): tetracycline efflux protein; tet; confers resistance to tetracycline
   3477..3498    -  protein_bind   CAP binding site: CAP binding activates transcription in the presence of cAMP. E. coli catabolite activator protein
   3511..4593    -  CDS            lacI: lac repressor; lacI; The lac repressor binds to the lac operator to inhibit transcription in E. coli. This inhibition can be relieved by adding lactose or isopropyl-β-D-thiogalactopyranoside (IPTG).
   4594..4671    -  promoter       lacI promoter: lacI
   4679..4958    -  CDS            TcR (fragment): tetracycline efflux protein; tet; confers resistance to tetracycline
   4980..4998    +  promoter       T7 promoter: promoter for bacteriophage T7 RNA polymerase
   4999..5023    +  protein_bind   lac operator: The lac repressor binds to the lac operator to inhibit transcription in E. coli. This inhibition can be relieved by adding lactose or isopropyl-β-D-thiogalactopyranoside (IPTG). lac repressor encoded by lacI
   5038..5060    +  RBS            RBS: efficient ribosome binding site from bacteriophage T7 gene 10 (Olins and Rangwala, 1989)
   5079..5095    +  CDS            capTEV™ (fragment): composite tag for in vivo biotinylation, TEV protease cleavage, and 6xHis tagging
   5127..5609    +  CDS            HSPB7 (fragment): HSPB7_HUMAN - Also known as CVHSP. Experimental evidence at protein level: Swiss-Prot protein existence level 1. From Homo sapiens (Human).
   5613..5657    +  CDS            SET1 (fragment): solubility-enhancement tag derived from T7 phage gene 10B
   5665..5712    +  terminator     T7 terminator: transcription terminator for bacteriophage T7 RNA polymerase
>Addgene plasmid #108917 | Pet28a His6-HSPB7 (zebrafish) WT | addgene full sequence | sequence record 212282 | Addgene NGS Result
TGGCGAATGGG
[124 nt withheld, positions 12-135]
C
[91 nt withheld, positions 137-227]
A
[49 nt withheld, positions 229-277]
CCTTTGACGTTGGAGTCCACGTTCTTT
[37 nt withheld, positions 305-341]
ACCCTATCTCGGTCTATTCTTTTGATTTATAAGGGATTTTGCCGATTTCGGCCTATTGGTTAAAAAATGA
GCTGATTTAACAAAAATTTAACGCGAATTTTAACAAAATATTAACGCTTACAATTTAGGTGGCACTTTTC
GGGGAAATGTGCGCGGAACCCCTATTTGTTTATTTTTCTAAATACATTCAAATATGTATCCGCTCATGAA
TTAATTCTTAGAAAAACTCATCGAGCATCAAATGAAACTGCAATTTATTCATATCAGGATTATCAATACC
ATATTTTTGAAAAAGCCGTTTCTGTAATGAAGGAGAAAACTCACCGAGGCAGTTCCATAGGATGGCAAGA
TCCTGGTATCGGTCTGCGATTCCGACTCGTCCAACATCAATACAACCTATTAATTTCCCCTCGTCAAAAA
TAAGGTTATCAAGTGAGAAATCACCATGAGTGACGACTGAATCCGGTGAGAATGGCAAAAGTTTATGCAT
TTCTTTCCAGACTTGTTCAACAGGCCAGCCATTACGCTCGTCATCAAAATCACTCGCATCAACCAAACCG
TTATTCATTCGTGATTGCGCCTGAGCGAGACGAAATACGCGATCGCTGTTAAAAGGACAATTACAAACAG
GAATCGAATGCAACCGGCGCAGGAACACTGCCAGCGCATCAACAATATTTTCACCTGAATCAGGATATTC
TTCTAATACCTGGAATGCTGTTTTCCCGGGGATCGCAGTGGTGAGTAACCATGCATCATCAGGAGTACGG
ATAAAATGCTTGATGGTCGGAAGAGGCATAAATTCCGTCAGCCAGTTTAGTCTGACCATCTCATCTGTAA
CATCATTGGCAACGCTACCTTTGCCATGTTTCAGAAACAACTCTGGCGCATCGGGCTTCCCATACAATCG
ATAGATTGTCGCACCTGATTGCCCGACATTATCGCGAGCCCATTTATACCCATATAAATCAGCATCCATG
TTGGAATTTAATCGCGGCCTAGAGCAAGACGTTTCCCGTTGAATATGGCTCATAACACCCCTTGTATTAC
TGTTTATGTAAGCAGACAGTTTTATTGTTCATGACCAAAATCCCTTAACGTGAGTTTTCGTTCCACTGAG
CGTCAGACCCCGTAGAAAAGATCAAAGGATCTTCTTGAGATCCTTTTTTTCTGCGCGTAATCTGCTGCTT
GCAAACAAAAAAACCACCGCTACCAGCGGTGGTTTGTTTGCCGGATCAAGAGCTACCAACTCTTTTTCCG
AAGGTAACTGGCTTCAGCAGAGCGCAGATACCAAATACTGTCCTTCTAGTGTAGCCGTAGTTAGGCCACC
ACTTCAAGAACTCTGTAGCACCGCCTACATACCTCGCTCTGCTAATCCTGTTACCAGTGGCTGCTGCCAG
TGGCGATAAGTCGTGTCTTACCGGGTTGGACTCAAGACGATAGTTACCGGATAAGGCGCAGCGGTCGGGC
TGAACGGGGGGTTCGTGCACACAGCCCAGCTTGGAGCGAACGACCTACACCGAACTGAGATACCTACAGC
GTGAGCTATGAGAAAGCGCCACGCTTCCCGAAGGGAGAAAGGCGGACAGGTATCCGGTAAGCGGCAGGGT
CGGAACAGGAGAGCGCACGAGGGAGCTTCCAGGGGGAAACGCCTGGTATCTTTATAGTCCTGTCGGGTTT
CGCCACCTCTGACTTGAGCGTCGATTTTTGTGATGCTCGTCAGGGGGGCGGAGCCTATGGAAAAACGCCA
GCAACGCGGCCTTTTTACGGTTCCTGGCCTTTTGCTGGCCTTTTGCTCACATGTTCTTTCCTGCGTTATC
CCCTGATTCTGTGGATAACCGTATTACCGCCTTTGAGTGAGCTGATACCGCTCGCCGCAGCCGAACGACC
GAGCGCAGCGAGTCAGTGAGCGAGGAAGCGGAAGAGCGCCTGATGCGGTATTTTCTCCTTACGCATCTGT
GCGGTATTTCACACCGCAATGGTGCACTCTCAGTACAATCTGCTCTGATGCCGCATAGTTAAGCCAGTAT
ACACTCCGCTATCGCTACGTGACTGGGTCATGGCTGCGCCCCGACACCCGCCAACACCCGCTGACGCGCC
CTGACGGGCTTGTCTGCTCCCGGCATCCGCTTACAGACAAGCTGTGACCGTCTCCGGGAGCTGCATGTGT
CAGAGGTTTTCACCGTCATCACCGAAACGCGCGAGGCAGCTGCGGTAAAGCTCATCAGCGTGGTCGTGAA
GCGATTCACAGATGTCTGCCTGTTCATCCGCGTCCAGCTCGTTGAGTTTCTCCAGAAGCGTTAATGTCTG
GCTTCTGATAAAGCGGGCCATGTTAAGGGCGGTTTTTTCCTGTTTGGTCACTGATGCCTCCGTGTAAGGG
GGATTTCTGTTCATGGGGGTAATGATACCGATGAAACGAGAGAGGATGCTCACGATACGGGTTACTGATG
ATGAACATGCCCGGTTACTGGAACGTTGTGAGGGTAAACAACTGGCGGTATGGATGCGGCGGGACCAGAG
AAAAATCACTCAGGGTCAATGCCAGCGCTTCGTTAATACAGATGTAGGTGTTCCACAGGGTAGCCAGCAG
CATCCTGCGATGCAGATCCGGAACATAATGGTGCAGGGCGCTGACTTCCGCGTTTCCAGACTTTACGAAA
CACGGAAACCGAAGACCATTCATGTTGTTGCTCAGGTCGCAGACGTTTTGCAGCAGCAGTCGCTTCACGT
TCGCTCGCGTATCGGTGATTCATTCTGCTAACCAGTAAGGCAACCCCGCCAGCCTAGCCGGGTCCTCAAC
GACAGGAGCACGATCATGCGCACCCGTGGGGCCGCCATGCCGGCGATAATGGCCTGCTTCTCGCCGAAAC
GTTTGGTGGCGGGACCAGTGACGAAGGCTTGAGCGAGGGCGTGCAAGATTCCGAATACCGCAAGCGACAG
GCCGATCATCGTCGCGCTCCAGCGAAAGCGGTCCTCGCCGAAAATGACCCAGAGCGCTGCCGGCACCTGT
CCTACGAGTTGCATGATAAAGAAGACAGTCATAAGTGCGGCGACGATAGTCATGCCCCGCGCCCACCGGA
AGGAGCTGACTGGGTTGAAGGCTCTCAAGGGCATCGGTCGAGATCCCGGTGCCTAATGAGTGAGCTAACT
TACATTAATTGCGTTGCGCTCACTGCCCGCTTTCCAGTCGGGAAACCTGTCGTGCCAGCTGCATTAATGA
ATCGGCCAACGCGCGGGGAGAGGCGGTTTGCGTATTGGGCGCCAGGGTGGTTTTTCTTTTCACCAGTGAG
ACGGGCAACAGCTGATTGCCCTTCACCGCCTGGCCCTGAGAGAGTTGCAGCAAGCGGTCCACGCTGGTTT
GCCCCAGCAGGCGAAAATCCTGTTTGATGGTGGTTAACGGCGGGATATAACATGAGCTGTCTTCGGTATC
GTCGTATCCCACTACCGAGATATCCGCACCAACGCGCAGCCCGGACTCGGTAATGGCGCGCATTGCGCCC
AGCGCCATCTGATCGTTGGCAACCAGCATCGCAGTGGGAACGATGCCCTCATTCAGCATTTGCATGGTTT
GTTGAAAACCGGACATGGCACTCCAGTCGCCTTCCCGTTCCGCTATCGGCTGAATTTGATTGCGAGTGAG
ATATTTATGCCAGCCAGCCAGACGCAGACGCGCCGAGACAGAACTTAATGGGCCCGCTAACAGCGCGATT
TGCTGGTGACCCAATGCGACCAGATGCTCCACGCCCAGTCGCGTACCGTCTTCATGGGAGAAAATAATAC
TGTTGATGGGTGTCTGGTCAGAGACATCAAGAAATAACGCCGGAACATTAGTGCAGGCAGCTTCCACAGC
AATGGCATCCTGGTCATCCAGCGGATAGTTAATGATCAGCCCACTGACGCGTTGCGCGAGAAGATTGTGC
ACCGCCGCTTTACAGGCTTCGACGCCGCTTCGTTCTACCATCGACACCACCACGCTGGCACCCAGTTGAT
CGGCGCGAGATTTAATCGCCGCGACAATTTGCGACGGCGCGTGCAGGGCCAGACTGGAGGTGGCAACGCC
AATCAGCAACGACTGTTTGCCCGCCAGTTGTTGTGCCACGCGGTTGGGAATGTAATTCAGCTCCGCCATC
GCCGCTTCCACTTTTTCCCGCGTTTTCGCAGAAACGTGGCTGGCCTGGTTCACCACGCGGGAAACGGTCT
GATAAGAGACACCGGCATACTCTGCGACATCGTATAACGTTACTGGTTTCACATTCACCACCCTGAATTG
ACTCTCTTCCGGGCGCTATCATGCCATACCGCGAAAGGTTTTGCGCCATTCGATGGTGTCCGGGATCTCG
ACGCTCTCCCTTATGCGACTCCTGCATTAGGAAGCAGCCCAGTAGTAGGTTGAGGCCGTTGAGCACCGCC
GCCGCAAGGAATGGTGCATGCAAGGAGATGGCGCCCAACAGTCCCCCGGCCACGGGGCCTGCCACCATAC
CCACGCCGAAACAAGCGCTCATGAGCCCGAAGTGGCGAGCCCGATCTTCCCCATCGGTGATGTCGGCGAT
ATAGGCGCCAGCAACCGCACCTGTGGCGCCGGTGATGCCGGCCACGATGCGTCCGGCGTAGAGGATCGAG
ATCTCGATCCCGCGAAATTAATACGACTCACTATAGGGGAATTGTGAGCGGATAACAATTCCCCTCTAGA
AATAATTTTGTTTAACTTTAAGAAGGAGATATACCATGGGCAGCAGCCATCATCATCATCATCACAGCAG
CGGCCTGGTGCCTCGTGGTAGCCATATGAGCGCGAGCAATTCTTCTGCCTATCGATCGGAGCGTAGTTAC
CATCAGACGTCATCCTCCTCATCTTCATCCTCTACCTCTGCAAACCCATACATGGAGAAGAGCCGAGGAC
TCTTCGCTGACGACTTTGGATCTTTCATGTGTCCGAAGGATGCTTTGGGATTTCCAAACAGAACAGGCAC
TGTTGGAAACATCAAGACTCTTGGAGACACATACCAGTTCACAGTGGACGTGCAAGACTTCTCGCCTGAG
GATGTGATCGTCACCACCTCAAACAATCAGATTGAAGTTCATGCTGAAAAGCTTGCTAGCGATGGGACAG
TGATGAACACTTTCACCCATAAATGCCGGCTACCAGAAGATGTGGACCCCACTTCAGTGAAGTCCAGTTT
AGGGGCCGATGGGACTCTGACTATAAAAGCACAGAGAAACACAGCTAAACTGGAGCATGCACAGACGTTC
CGCACAGAGATCAAAATCTAGTAACAAAGCCCGAAAGGAAGCTGAGTTGGCTGCTGCCACCGCTGAGCAA
TAACTAGCATAACCCCTTGGGGCCTCTAAACGGGTCTTGAGGGGTTTTTTGCTGAAAGGAGGAACTATAT
CCGGAT
